>Addgene plasmid #52251 | pUASp YFP Mtl WT | addgene partial sequence | sequence record 81610 | EGFP-C 5'-CATGGTCCTGCTGGAGTTCGTG-3'
GACGAGCTGTACAAGTCCGGACTCAGATCTCGAGCTCAAGCTTCGAATTCTGCAGTCGACGGTACCGCGG
GCCCGGGATCATCAACAAGTTTGTACAAAAAAGCAGGCTTAATGTCAACCGGAAGGCCCATAAAGTGTGT
AGTCGTTGGTGACGGCACCGTCGGAAAGACCTGCATGCTAATCTCCTACACGACAGACTGCTTTCCCGGC
GAATATGTGCCCACAGTCTTCGACAACTACTCGGCGCCCATGCAAGTGGACACAATACAGGTCTCGCTGG
GACTGTGGGATACGGCGGGTCAGGAGGACTACGACCGCCTGAGACCGCTATCCTACCCGCAGACAGACGT
TTTCCTGATATGCTACAGCGTGGCGAGTCCCTCGTCCTTTGAGAACGTCACCTCAAAATGGTATCCGGAG
ATAAAGCACCACTGTCCCGATGCGCCCATCATTCTAGTTGGCACCAAAATCGATTTGCGCGAAGATCGAG
AGACACTCAGCGGCCTGGCAGAGCAGGGACTGACGCCGCTGAAGCGCGAGCAGGGCCAGAAGCTGGCAAA
CAAGATACGCGCTGTGAAATACATGGAGTGCTCCGCCTTGACGCAGCGCGGTCTCAAGCCGGTGTTCGAG
GAAGCGGTGCGCGCGGTGCTCAGACCAGAGCCGCTAAAGCGACGCCAGCGAAAGTGTTTAATAATGTAAA
ACCCAGCTTTCTTGTACAAAGTGGTTGATGATCCTCTAGAGTCGACCTCGAACGTTAACGTTAACGTAAC
GTTAACTCGAGGAGCTTGATAACATTATACCTAAACCCATGGTCAAGAGTAAACATTTCTGCCTTTGAAG
TTGAGAACACAATTAAGCATCCCCCTGGTTTAAACCTGACATTCATACTTGTTAATAGCGCCATAAACAT
AGCACC
