[The description below was written by a language model from this plasmid's Addgene catalogue record.]
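Description:
pUASp YFP Mtl WT is a Drosophila expression plasmid built on the pUASp backbone (about 9.9 kb without the insert). It is propagated in E. coli under ampicillin selection; the record lists the copy number as unknown and includes no feature table, so the bacterial origin, any fly transformation marker and other backbone elements are not documented here. pUASp is generally known as a P-element-based transformation vector designed for GAL4-driven expression that works in the female germline as well as in somatic tissues, but the record does not itself itemise those parts.

The insert is the wild-type coding sequence of Drosophila melanogaster Mtl (Mig-2-like, CG5588), a Rac-like small GTPase of the Rho family. It was introduced by Gateway recombination, so the gene lies downstream of a YFP supplied by the backbone, giving an N-terminally tagged YFP-Mtl fusion. N-terminal tagging is the usual choice for Rho-family GTPases because their C-terminal end typically carries the lipid-modification motif required for membrane association. The promoter is recorded as GAL4, meaning that transcription depends on UAS sites bound by the yeast GAL4 activator. The fusion is therefore silent unless GAL4 is provided, typically by crossing transgenic flies to a tissue- or stage-specific GAL4 driver line.

The stated purpose is Drosophila expression of YFP-Mtl. This allows controlled expression of the GTPase and visualisation of its localisation by fluorescence. The "WT" label suggests it may serve as a reference alongside mutant versions, though the record describes none.
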