Addgene plasmid #52251: pUASp YFP Mtl WT
Purpose: Drosophila expression of YFP-Mtl
Depositing lab: Matthew Scott. Depositing organization: Stanford University.
Backbone
  Vector backbone: pUASp
  Backbone size w/o insert (bp): 9939
  Vector type: Insect Expression ; Drosophila
Growth in bacteria
  Bacterial resistance: Ampicillin, 100 μg/mL
  Growth temperature: 37°C
  Growth strain: Top10
  Copy number: Unknown
Gene/Insert
  Gene/Insert name: Mtl
  Species: D. melanogaster (fly)
  Entrez Gene: Mtl (a.k.a. Dmel_CG5588, 5588, CG5588, Dmel\CG5588, MTL, Mt1/Mig2-like, Rac, Rac GTPase, Rac-like, dMig-2, mtl)
  Promoter: GAL4
  Tag / fusion protein: YFP (N terminal on backbone)
  Cloning method: Gateway Cloning
  Sequencing primers: 5′ EGFP-C; 3′ pUASp-3 (5'-AGGTTTAACCAGGGGATGCT-3')
Terms and licenses: Academic/Nonprofit Terms; Industry Terms: Not Available to Industry
How to cite: pUASp YFP Mtl WT was a gift from Matthew Scott (Addgene plasmid # 52251 ; http://n2t.net/addgene:52251 ; RRID:Addgene_52251)
